Addgene plasmid #158855: JGI_018355
Purpose: Rare earth element alcohol dehydrogenases
Depositing lab: Joint Genome Institute. Publication: Rare earth element alcohol dehydrogenases widely occur among globally distributed, numerically abundant and environmentally important microbes. Huang J, Yu Z, Groom J, Cheng JF, Tarver A, Yoshikuni Y, Chistoserdova L. ISME J. 2019 Aug;13(8):2005-2017. doi: 10.1038/s41396-019-0414-z. Epub 2019 Apr 5. PubMed 30952993.
Backbone
  Vector backbone: pCM80_PxoxF
  Vector type: Synthetic Biology
Growth in bacteria
  Bacterial resistance: Tetracycline, 10 μg/mL
  Growth temperature: 37°C
  Growth strain: Top10
  Copy number: Low Copy
Gene/Insert
  Gene/Insert name: LW13 (alt name: Batch190_p072)
  Species: Synthetic
  Cloning method: Gibson Cloning
Terms and licenses: Academic/Nonprofit Terms; Industry Terms: Not Available to Industry
Depositor comments: pCM80_PxoxF vector with LW13 insert, JGI ICE Registry: https://registry.jgi.doe.gov/entry/18355
How to cite: JGI_018355 was a gift from Joint Genome Institute (Addgene plasmid # 158855 ; http://n2t.net/addgene:158855 ; RRID:Addgene_158855)
