[The description below was written by a language model from this plasmid's Addgene catalogue record and pLannotate feature annotations shown in this document.]
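Description:
JGI_018355 is a 9.5 kb broad-host-range bacterial expression plasmid built on the pCM80_PxoxF backbone and catalogued as a synthetic biology vector. The feature table shows an IncP-type replication and transfer system, with oriV and its activating protein gene trfA, plus oriT and traJ (and a traI fragment). This allows replication in diverse Gram-negative bacteria and mobilisation by conjugation when transfer functions are supplied in trans. A ColE1/pMB1-type origin is also present for propagation in E. coli, although the record lists the plasmid as low copy. Selection is by tetracycline, through the tetA efflux gene, which is flanked by tetR sequences annotated as fragments. Remnants of bla, lacI, rop and bom appear to be non-functional backbone leftovers.

The payload is a synthetic insert named LW13, introduced by Gibson cloning. Its roughly 1.8 kb open reading frame is annotated by similarity to the methanol dehydrogenase large subunit of Methylophilus methylotrophus, in keeping with the stated purpose of studying rare earth element-dependent alcohol dehydrogenases. The coding sequence is preceded by a phage T7 gene 10 ribosome binding site and followed by a C-terminal polyhistidine tag for affinity purification. A pUC-type polylinker and a lacZα fragment lie downstream. The backbone name suggests expression from an xoxF promoter, but no such promoter is annotated. The only annotated promoter is the lac promoter with its operator and CAP site, located upstream of the insert region. The source organism of the LW13 sequence and the intended expression host are not stated in the record. The plasmid belongs to a collection made to express and characterise candidate lanthanide-dependent dehydrogenases from environmental microbes.
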