Features (pLannotate 1.2.2; 21 found; start..end, strand, type, name):
    325..347     +  RBS            RBS: efficient ribosome binding site from bacteriophage T7 gene 10 (Olins and Rangwala, 1989)
    429..2198    +  CDS            DHM1_METME: Experimental evidence at protein level: Swiss-Prot protein existence level 1. Catalyzes the oxidation of primary alcohols including methanol. From Methylophilus methylotrophus (Bacterium W3A1).
   2232..2251    +  CDS            7xHis (fragment): 6xHis affinity tag
   2278..2334    -  misc_feature   MCS: pUC18/19 multiple cloning site
   2331..2488    +  CDS            lacZα (fragment): LacZα fragment of β-galactosidase; lacZ fragment
   2494..2593    -  misc_feature   bom (fragment): basis of mobility region from pBR322
   2695..2730    -  CDS            rop (fragment): Rop protein, which maintains plasmids at low copy number; rop
   2795..3437    -  CDS            TetR (fragment): tetracycline resistance regulatory protein; tetR
   3543..4742    +  CDS            TcR: tetracycline efflux protein; tetA; confers resistance to tetracycline
   4801..4953    -  CDS            tetR (fragment): TETR1_ECOLX - Experimental evidence at protein level: Swiss-Prot protein existence level 1. TetR is the repressor of the tetracycline resistance element; its N-terminal region forms a helix-turn-helix structure and binds DNA. Binding of tetracycline to TetR reduces the repressor affinity for the tetracycline resistance gene (tetA) promoter operator sites. From Escherichia coli.
   4973..6121    -  CDS            trfA: trans-acting replication protein that binds to and activates oriV
   6251..6355    -  CDS            traI (fragment): TRAI6_ECOLX - Experimental evidence at protein level: Swiss-Prot protein existence level 1. The initiation process of transfer DNA synthesis requires the interaction of at least three plasmid-specific components (TraH, I, and J) at the transfer origin resulting in the assembly of a specialised nucleoprotein complex - the relaxosome. Site- and strand-specific cleavage at the transfer origin is dependent on TraI and TraJ. From Escherichia coli.
   6393..6764    -  CDS            traJ: oriT-recognizing protein; traJ
   6797..6906    -  oriT           oriT: incP origin of transfer
   7059..7690    +  rep_origin     oriV: incP origin of replication
   7768..7981    +  CDS            bla(M) (fragment): β-lactamase lacking the signal sequence; bla(M); allows cytosolic expression of β-lactamase
   8153..8741    +  rep_origin     ori: high-copy-number ColE1/pMB1/pBR322/pUC origin of replication
   8924..9016    +  CDS            lacI (fragment): lac repressor; lacI; The lac repressor binds to the lac operator to inhibit transcription in E. coli. This inhibition can be relieved by adding lactose or isopropyl-β-D-thiogalactopyranoside (IPTG).
   9029..9050    +  protein_bind   CAP binding site: CAP binding activates transcription in the presence of cAMP. E. coli catabolite activator protein
   9065..9095    +  promoter       lac promoter: promoter for the E. coli lac operon
   9103..9119    +  protein_bind   lac operator: The lac repressor binds to the lac operator to inhibit transcription in E. coli. This inhibition can be relieved by adding lactose or isopropyl-β-D-thiogalactopyranoside (IPTG). lac repressor encoded by lacI
>Addgene plasmid #158855 | JGI_018355 | addgene full sequence | sequence record 316635 | Addgene NGS Result
GCAACGCAAAATGCTGAATTTAGCAGGCAAGTTTCCTGATAAAGGGCCCTGTGAGTGCGACATTCGACGC
GCGAAAGCGAGTTGACGGCGCCCGAAATTTTCTTAGAGTTCGTTCAAGCTTCGGTTTCGGGGAGCCGCTA
AGGGATGCGGACCCAGCCGGGTAAGTCGCCGGGAACTATGGAATAATCCTAATTTCTGTGCGGCAGGCGC
GAGCTGCCGGAGCGAATATCATCCCTGTCGCAAACAGCAGGTCAATCAACGGTGGGTAGCGGGCTGCTAT
CCAGCGGCGGATAAGACTTGTCGGAGGAATCCTCTAGAAATAATTTTGTTTAACTTTAAGAAGGAGATAT
ACCATGAAGAAGCCGGTGAAGAACTGGCTACTGGCCTCGACCGTGGCCACCCTCCTCGCCGCCCCGACCG
TGTCCACGGCCAACTCGGACGTGGAAAAACTGACCCAGGACCCCGCCAACTGGGCCACCTGGGGCGGAGA
CTACGCCGGCACCCGCTACTCCAAGCTCAGCCAGATCAACGCCCAGAACGTCAAGAATCTGCAGCCGGCG
TGGTCGTTCAGCACAGGGGTCCTCCGGGGGCACGAGGGCGGCCCCCTCGTGGTCAACGGAGTCATGTTCA
TCCATACCCCGTTCCCCAACACCGTCTACGCGATCGACCAGAAGACGAAGGCAGTCATCTGGGAGTTTAC
GCCGACCATGGACGCCGACGTTACCATCCCGGTCATGTGCTGCGACACCGTCAACCGCGGTCTGGCCTAC
GGTGACGGGAAGATTTTCCTTCAGCAGTCCGACACGGTGCTTACAGCCCTCGACGCCAAGACGGGCAAAC
GCGTGTGGTCGGTGCAGAATGGCGACCCCAAGCTGGGGATGACAAATACCAATGCCCCCCTGGTCGTCAA
GGATAAGGTGATCACGGGCATCTCGGGCGGCGAGTTCGGCGTGCGCGGCTTCCTGGCCGCCTACAACATC
CGGACCGGCCAGCTGGAATGGAAGGGGTACTCGATGGGCCCCGACAAGGACACGCTGCTGAAGCCGGGTA
AGAGCACCACCTGGCAGGATGGTAAGGTGACGCCGGTGGGCGCCGATTCCGGCACGTCCACGTGGAAGGG
CGACCAGTGGAAGATCGGTGGCGGGACGACCTGGGGCTGGTACAGCTACGATCCGAAGCTCAACCTCGTT
TACTACGGCTCCGGTAACCCGAGCACCTGGAACCCGGTCCAGCGGCCGGGCGACAACAAGTGGTCGATGT
CTCTCTGGGCCCGGGACGCCGACACCGGAGAGGTGAAGTGGGTGTATCAGATGACACCGCACGATGAATG
GGACTACGATGGCATCAACGAGACCGTCCTGGTTGACCAGGAGGTGAAGGGCAAGATGCATAAGACCATC
GTGCACTTCGACAGGAACGGCTTCGGCTACACGCTCGACCGGGAGACGGGGGAACTTCTCGTCGCCGAAA
AGTTCGACAAGTCGGTCAACTGGGCCTCCCACGTCGATCTGAAGTCGGGCCGGCCGGAGGTCGTGCCGGA
ATTCTCCACGGAGCACAACGGCGAGGATGTGAACACGGTCGGCACGTGCCCTGCGGCCCTCGGCTCGAAG
AACCAGCAGCCCGTCTCCTACTCGCCTCAGACCGGCCTGTTCTATATCTCGGGGAACCACCTCTGCATGG
AGTACGAGCCGTTCGAGGTCTCCTACACCGCCGGGCAACCGTACGTGGGCGCCACCCTGTCCATGATGCC
CGCGGGCGCGGACGTCCTCACCGGCAAGAAGGACGGCACCACCAACCTCGGCCAGTTCACGGCGTACGAT
GCGAAGACGGGCAAGATCGCTTGGAGCAACAAGGAGCAATTCTCGGTCTGGTCGGGCTCGGTGGCGACTG
CGGGCGGCGTCGTCTTTTACGGCACCCTGGAAGGCTACCTGAAGGCCGTCGACGCGAAAACCGGCAAGGA
GCTCTACAAGTTCAAAACCCCGTCGGGCATCATCGGGAACGTGAACACCTGGGAATTCGAGGGCAAGCAA
TACGTGGGCGTCCTCTCGGGCATCGGCGGCTGGGCTGGCATCGGGATCGCGGCCGGCATCGACGACGGGA
CCTCCGCGTCGTCCTCCGAGGGGCTGGGCGCGGTGGGCGCCTACCGCAGCCTCTCGAGCTACACCAAGCT
GGGAGGCACGCTGACCGTGTTCGCGCTCCCGAACGCCGAAAACCTCTATTTTCAGGGACATCATCACCAT
CACCATCACCACTGACAGCTATGACCATGATTACGCCAAGCTTGCATGCCTGCAGGTCGACTCTAGAGGA
TCCCCGGGTACCGAGCTCGAATTCACTGGCCGTCGTTTTACAACGTCGTGACTGGGAAAACCCTGGCGTT
ACCCAACTTAATCGCCTTGCAGCACATCCCCCTTTCGCCAGCTGGCGTAATAGCGAAGAGGCCCGCACCG
ATCGCCCTTCCCAACAGTTGCGCAGCCTGAATGGCGAATGGCGCCTGATGCGGTATTTTCTCCTTACGCA
TCTGTGCGGTATTTCACACCGCATATGGTGCACTCTCAGTACAATCTGCTCTGATGCCGCATAGTTAAGC
CAGCCCCGACACCCGCCAACACCCGCTGACGCGCCCTGACGGGCTTGTATGCTCCCGGCATCCGCTTACA
GACAAGCTGTGACCGTCTCCGGGAGCTGCATGTGTCAGAGGTTTTCACCGTCATCACCGAAACGCGCGAG
ACGAAAGGGCCTCGTGATACGCCTATTTTTATAGGTTAATGTCATGATAATAATGGTTTCTTAGCACCCT
TTCTCGGTCCTTCAACGTTCCTGACAACGAGCCTCCTTTTCGCCAATCCATCGACAATCACCGCGAGTCC
CTGCTCGAACGCTGCGTCCGGACCGGCTTCGTCGAAGGCGTCTATCGCGGCCCGCAACAGCGGCGAGAGC
GGAGCCTGTTCAACGGTGCCGCCGCGCTCGCCGGCATCGCTGTCGCCGGCCTGCTCCTCAAGCACGGCCC
CAACAGTGAAGTAGCTGATTGTCATCAGCGCATTGACGGCGTCCCCGGCCGAAAAACCCGCCTCGCAGAG
GAAGCGAAGCTGCGCGTCGGCCGTTTCCATCTGCGGTGCGCCCGGTCGCGTGCCGGCATGGATGCGCGCG
CCATCGCGGTAGGCGAGCAGCGCCTGCCTGAAGCTGCGGGCATTCCCGATCAGAAATGAGCGCCAGTCGT
CGTCGGCTCTCGGCACCGAATGCGTATGATTCTCCGCCAGCATGGCTTCGGCCAGTGCGTCGAGCAGCGC
CCGCTTGTTCCTGAAGTGCCAGTAAAGCGCCGGCTGCTGAACCCCCAACCGTTCCGCCAGTTTGCGTGTC
GTCAGACCGTCTACGCCGACCTCGTTCAACAGGTCCAGGGCGGCACGGATCACTGTATTCGGCTGCAACT
TTGTCATGCTTGACACTTTATCACTGATAAACATAATATGTCCACCAACTTATCAGTGATAAAGAATCCG
CGCGTTCAATCGGACCAGCGGAGGCTGGTCCGGAGGCCAGACGTGAAACCCAACATACCCCTGATCGTAA
TTCTGAGCACTGTCGCGCTCGACGCTGTCGGCATCGGCCTGATTATGCCGGTGCTGCCGGGCCTCCTGCG
CGATCTGGTTCACTCGAACGACGTCACCGCCCACTATGGCATTCTGCTGGCGCTGTATGCGTTGGTGCAA
TTTGCCTGCGCACCTGTGCTGGGCGCGCTGTCGGATCGTTTCGGGCGGCGGCCAATCTTGCTCGTCTCGC
TGGCCGGCGCCACTGTCGACTACGCCATCATGGCGACAGCGCCTTTCCTTTGGGTTCTCTATATCGGGCG
GATCGTGGCCGGCATCACCGGGGCGACTGGGGCGGTAGCCGGCGCTTATATTGCCGATATCACTGATGGC
GATGAGCGCGCGCGGCACTTCGGCTTCATGAGCGCCTGTTTCGGGTTCGGGATGGTCGCGGGACCTGTGC
TCGGTGGGCTGATGGGCGGTTTCTCCCCCCACGCTCCGTTCTTCGCCGCGGCAGCCTTGAACGGCCTCAA
TTTCCTGACGGGCTGTTTCCTTTTGCCGGAGTCGCACAAAGGCGAACGCCGGCCGTTACGCCGGGAGGCT
CTCAACCCGCTCGCTTCGTTCCGGTGGGCCCGGGGCATGACCGTCGTCGCCGCCCTGATGGCGGTCTTCT
TCATCATGCAACTTGTCGGACAGGTGCCGGCCGCGCTTTGGGTCATTTTCGGCGAGGATCGCTTTCACTG
GGACGCGACCACGATCGGCATTTCGCTTGCCGCATTTGGCATTCTGCATTCACTCGCCCAGGCAATGATC
ACCGGCCCTGTAGCCGCCCGGCTCGGCGAAAGGCGGGCACTCATGCTCGGAATGATTGCCGACGGCACAG
GCTACATCCTGCTTGCCTTCGCGACACGGGGATGGATGGCGTTCCCGATCATGGTCCTGCTTGCTTCGGG
TGGCATCGGAATGCCGGCGCTGCAAGCAATGTTGTCCAGGCAGGTGGATGAGGAACGTCAGGGGCAGCTG
CAAGGCTCACTGGCGGCGCTCACCAGCCTGACCTCGATCGTCGGACCCCTCCTCTTCACGGCGATCTATG
CGGCTTCTATAACAACGTGGAACGGGTGGGCATGGATTGCAGGCGCTGCCCTCTACTTGCTCTGCCTGCC
GGCGCTGCGTCGCGGGCTTTGGAGCGGCGCAGGGCAACGAGCCGATCGCTGATCGTGGAAACGATAGGCC
TATGCCATGCGGGTCAAGGCGACTTCCGGCAAGCTATACGCGCCCTAGAATTGTCAATTTTAATCCTCTG
TTTATCGGCAGTTCGTAGAGCGCGCCGTGCGTCCCGAGCGATACTGAGCGAAGCAAGTGCGTCGAGCAGT
GCCCGCTTGTTCCTGAAATGCCAGTAAAGCGCTGGCTGCTGAACCCCCAGCCGGAACTGACCCCACAAGG
CCCTAGCGTTTGCAATGCACCAGGTCATCATTGACCCAGGCGTGTTCCACCAGGCCGCTGCCTCGCAACT
CTTCGCAGGCTTCGCCGACCTGCTCGCGCCACTTCTTCACGCGGGTGGAATCCGATCCGCACATGAGGCG
GAAGGTTTCCAGCTTGAGCGGGTACGGCTCCCGGTGCGAGCTGAAATAGTCGAACATCCGTCGGGCCGTC
GGCGACAGCTTGCGGTACTTCTCCCATATGAATTTCGTGTAGTGGTCGCCAGCAAACAGCACGACGATTT
CCTCGTCGATCAGGACCTGGCAACGGGACGTTTTCTTGCCACGGTCCAGGACGCGGAAGCGGTGCAGCAG
CGACACCGATTCCAGGTGCCCAACGCGGTCGGACGTGAAGCCCATCGCCGTCGCCTGTAGGCGCGACAGG
CATTCCTCGGCCTTCGTGTAATACCGGCCATTGATCGACCAGCCCAGGTCCTGGCAAAGCTCGTAGAACG
TGAAGGTGATCGGCTCGCCGATAGGGGTGCGCTTCGCGTACTCCAACACCTGCTGCCACACCAGTTCGTC
ATCGTCGGCCCGCAGCTCGACGCCGGTGTAGGTGATCTTCACGTCCTTGTTGACGTGGAAAATGACCTTG
TTTTGCAGCGCCTCGCGCGGGATTTTCTTGTTGCGCGTGGTGAACAGGGCAGAGCGGGCCGTGTCGTTTG
GCATCGCTCGCATCGTGTCCGGCCACGGCGCAATATCGAACAAGGAAAGCTGCATTTCCTTGATCTGCTG
CTTCGTGTGTTTCAGCAACGCGGCCTGCTTGGCCTCGCTGACCTGTTTTGCCAGGTCCTCGCCGGCGGTT
TTTCGCTTCTTGGTCGTCATAGTTCCTCGCGTGTCGATGGTCATCGACTTCGCCAAACCTGCCGCCTCCT
GTTCGAGACGACGCGAACGCTCCACGGCGGCCGATGGCGCGGGCAGGGCAGGGGGAGCCAGTTGCACGCT
GTCGCGCTCGATCTTGGCCGTAGCTTGCTGGACCATCGAGCCGACGGACTGGAAGGTTTCGCGGGGCGCA
CGCATGACGGTGCGGCTTGCGATGGTTTCGGCATCCTCGGCGGAAAACCCCGCGTCGATCAGTTCTTGCC
TGTATGCCTTCCGGTCAAACGTCCGATTCATTCACCCTCCTTGCGGGATTGCCCCGACTCACGCCGGGGC
AATGTGCCCTTATTCCTGATTTGACCCGCCTGGTGCCTTGGTGTCCAGATAATCCACCTTATCGGCAATG
AAGTCGGTCCCGTAGACCGTCTGGCCGTCCTTCTCGTACTTGGTATTCCGAATCTTGCCCTGCACGAATA
CCAGCTCCGCGAAGTCGCTCTTCTTGATGGAGCGCATGGGGACGTGCTTGGCAATCACGCGCACCCCCCG
GCCGTTTTAGCGGCTAAAAAAGTCATGGCTCTGCCCTCGGGCGGACCACGCCCATCATGACCTTGCCAAG
CTCGTCCTGCTTCTCTTCGATCTTCGCCAGCAGGGCGAGGATCGTGGCATCACCGAACCGCGCCGTGCGC
GGGTCGTCGGTGAGCCAGAGTTTCAGCAGGCCGCCCAGGCGGCCCAGGTCGCCATTGATGCGGGCCAGCT
CGCGGACGTGCTCATAGTCCACGACGCCCGTGATTTTGTAGCCCTGGCCGACGGCCAGCAGGTAGGCCTA
CAGGCTCATGCCGGCCGCCGCCGCCTTTTCCTCAATCGCTCTTCGTTCGTCTGGAAGGCAGTACACCTTG
ATAGGTGGGCTGCCCTTCCTGGTTGGCTTGGTTTCATCAGCCATCCGCTTGCCCTCATCTGTTACGCCGG
CGGTAGCCGGCCAGCCTCGCAGAGCAGGATTCCCGTTGAGCACCGCCAGGTGCGAATAAGGGACAGTGAA
GAAGGAACACCCGCTCGCGGGTGGGCCTACTTCACCTATCCTGCCCGGCTGACGCCGTTGGATACACCAA
GGAAAGTCTACACGAACCCTTTGGCAAAATCCTGTATATCGTGCGAAAAAGGATGGATATACCGAAAAAA
TCGCTATAATGACCCCGAAGCAGGGTTATGCAGCGGAAAAGATCCGTCGACCCTTTCCGACGCTCACCGG
GCTGGTTGCCCTCGCCGCTGGGCTGGCGGCCGTCTATGGCCCTGCAAACGCGCCAGAAACGCCGTCGAAG
CCGTGTGCGAGACACCGCGGCCGCCGGCGTTGTGGATACCTCGCGGAAAACTTGGCCCTCACTGACAGAT
GAGGGGCGGACGTTGACACTTGAGGGGCCGACTCACCCGGCGCGGCGTTGACAGATGAGGGGCAGGCTCG
ATTTCGGCCGGCGACGTGGAGCTGGCCAGCCTCGCAAATCGGCGAAAACGCCTGATTTTACGCGAGTTTC
CCACAGATGATGTGGACAAGCCTGGGGATAAGTGCCCTGCGGTATTGACACTTGAGGGGCGCGACTACTG
ACAGATGAGGGGCGCGATCCTTGACACTTGAGGGGCAGAGTGCTGACAGATGAGGGGCGCACCTATTGAC
ATTTGAGGGGCTGTCCACAGGCAGAAAATCCAGCATTTGCAAGGGTTTCCGCCCGTTTTTCGGCCACCGC
TAACCTGTCTTTTAACCTGCTTTTAAACCAATATTTATAAACCTTGTTTTTAACCAGGGCTGCGCCCTGT
GCGCGTGACCGCGCACGCCGAAGGGGGGTGCCCCCCCTTCTCGAACCCTCCCGGCCCGCTAACGCGGGCC
TCCCATCCCCCCAGGGGCTGCGCCCCTCGGCCGCGAACGGCCTCACCCCAAAAATGGCAGCCAAGCTGAC
CACTTCTGCGCTCGGCCCTTCCGGCTGGCTGGTTTATTGCTGATAAATCTGGAGCCGGTGAGCGTGGGTC
TCGCGGTATCATTGCAGCACTGGGGCCAGATGGTAAGCCCTCCCGTATCGTAGTTATCTACACGACGGGG
AGTCAGGCAACTATGGATGAACGAAATAGACAGATCGCTGAGATAGGTGCCTCACTGATTAAGCATTGGT
AACTGTCAGACCAAGTTTACTCATATATACTTTAGATTGATTTAAAACTTCATTTTTAATTTAAAAGGAT
CTAGGTGAAGATCCTTTTTGATAATCTCATGACCAAAATCCCTTAACGTGAGTTTTCGTTCCACTGAGCG
TCAGACCCCGTAGAAAAGATCAAAGGATCTTCTTGAGATCCTTTTTTTCTGCGCGTAATCTGCTGCTTGC
AAACAAAAAAACCACCGCTACCAGCGGTGGTTTGTTTGCCGGATCAAGAGCTACCAACTCTTTTTCCGAA
GGTAACTGGCTTCAGCAGAGCGCAGATACCAAATACTGTTCTTCTAGTGTAGCCGTAGTTAGGCCACCAC
TTCAAGAACTCTGTAGCACCGCCTACATACCTCGCTCTGCTAATCCTGTTACCAGTGGCTGCTGCCAGTG
GCGATAAGTCGTGTCTTACCGGGTTGGACTCAAGACGATAGTTACCGGATAAGGCGCAGCGGTCGGGCTG
AACGGGGGGTTCGTGCACACAGCCCAGCTTGGAGCGAACGACCTACACCGAACTGAGATACCTACAGCGT
GAGCTATGAGAAAGCGCCACGCTTCCCGAAGGGAGAAAGGCGGACAGGTATCCGGTAAGCGGCAGGGTCG
GAACAGGAGAGCGCACGAGGGAGCTTCCAGGGGGAAACGCCTGGTATCTTTATAGTCCTGTCGGGTTTCG
CCACCTCTGACTTGAGCGTCGATTTTTGTGATGCTCGTCAGGGGGGCGGAGCCTATGGAAAAACGCCAGC
AACGCGGCCTTTTTACGGTTCCTGGCCTTTTGCTGGCCTTTTGCTCACATGTTCTTTCCTGCGTTATCCC
CTGATTCTGTGGATAACCGTATTACCGCCTTTGAGTGAGCTGATACCGCTCGCCGCAGCCGAACGACCGA
GCGCAGCGAGTCAGTGAGCGAGGAAGCGGAAGAGCGCCCAATACGCAAACCGCCTCTCCCCGCGCGTTGG
CCGATTCATTAATGCAGCTGGCACGACAGGTTTCCCGACTGGAAAGCGGGCAGTGAGCGCAACGCAATTA
ATGTGAGTTAGCTCACTCATTAGGCACCCCAGGCTTTACACTTTATGCTTCCGGCTCGTATGTTGTGTGG
AATTGTGAGCGGATAACAATTTCACACAGGAAACAGCTATGACCATGATTACGCCAAGCTAGCTTCCCGC
TTGGTCGGGCCGCTTCGCGAGGGCCCGTTGACGACAACGGTGCGATGGGTCCCGGCCCCGGTCAAGACGA
TGCCAATACGTTGCGACACTACGCCTTGGCACTTTTAGAATTGCCTTATCGTCCTGATAAGAAATGTCCG
ACCAGCTAAAGACATCGCGTCCAATCAAAGCCTAGAAAATATAGGCGAAGGGACGCTAATAAGTCTTTCA
TAAGACCGCGCAAATCTAAAAATATCCTTAGATTCACGATGCGGCACTTCGGATGACTTCCGAGCGAGCC
TGGAACCTCAGAAAAACGTCTGAGAGATACCGCGGATCTCACACAGGAAATTTC
