>Addgene plasmid #158855 | JGI_018355 | depositor partial sequence | sequence record 306565 | gene insert with vector overlaps
GACTTGTCGGAGGAATCCTCTAGAAATAATTTTGTTTAACTTTAAGAAGGAGATATACCATGAAGAAGCC
GGTGAAGAACTGGCTACTGGCCTCGACCGTGGCCACCCTCCTCGCCGCCCCGACCGTGTCCACGGCCAAC
TCGGACGTGGAAAAACTGACCCAGGACCCCGCCAACTGGGCCACCTGGGGCGGAGACTACGCCGGCACCC
GCTACTCCAAGCTCAGCCAGATCAACGCCCAGAACGTCAAGAATCTGCAGCCGGCGTGGTCGTTCAGCAC
AGGGGTCCTCCGGGGGCACGAGGGCGGCCCCCTCGTGGTCAACGGAGTCATGTTCATCCATACCCCGTTC
CCCAACACCGTCTACGCGATCGACCAGAAGACGAAGGCAGTCATCTGGGAGTTTACGCCGACCATGGACG
CCGACGTTACCATCCCGGTCATGTGCTGCGACACCGTCAACCGCGGTCTGGCCTACGGTGACGGGAAGAT
TTTCCTTCAGCAGTCCGACACGGTGCTTACAGCCCTCGACGCCAAGACGGGCAAACGCGTGTGGTCGGTG
CAGAATGGCGACCCCAAGCTGGGGATGACAAATACCAATGCCCCCCTGGTCGTCAAGGATAAGGTGATCA
CGGGCATCTCGGGCGGCGAGTTCGGCGTGCGCGGCTTCCTGGCCGCCTACAACATCCGGACCGGCCAGCT
GGAATGGAAGGGGTACTCGATGGGCCCCGACAAGGACACGCTGCTGAAGCCGGGTAAGAGCACCACCTGG
CAGGATGGTAAGGTGACGCCGGTGGGCGCCGATTCCGGCACGTCCACGTGGAAGGGCGACCAGTGGAAGA
TCGGTGGCGGGACGACCTGGGGCTGGTACAGCTACGATCCGAAGCTCAACCTCGTTTACTACGGCTCCGG
TAACCCGAGCACCTGGAACCCGGTCCAGCGGCCGGGCGACAACAAGTGGTCGATGTCTCTCTGGGCCCGG
GACGCCGACACCGGAGAGGTGAAGTGGGTGTATCAGATGACACCGCACGATGAATGGGACTACGATGGCA
TCAACGAGACCGTCCTGGTTGACCAGGAGGTGAAGGGCAAGATGCATAAGACCATCGTGCACTTCGACAG
GAACGGCTTCGGCTACACGCTCGACCGGGAGACGGGGGAACTTCTCGTCGCCGAAAAGTTCGACAAGTCG
GTCAACTGGGCCTCCCACGTCGATCTGAAGTCGGGCCGGCCGGAGGTCGTGCCGGAATTCTCCACGGAGC
ACAACGGCGAGGATGTGAACACGGTCGGCACGTGCCCTGCGGCCCTCGGCTCGAAGAACCAGCAGCCCGT
CTCCTACTCGCCTCAGACCGGCCTGTTCTATATCTCGGGGAACCACCTCTGCATGGAGTACGAGCCGTTC
GAGGTCTCCTACACCGCCGGGCAACCGTACGTGGGCGCCACCCTGTCCATGATGCCCGCGGGCGCGGACG
TCCTCACCGGCAAGAAGGACGGCACCACCAACCTCGGCCAGTTCACGGCGTACGATGCGAAGACGGGCAA
GATCGCTTGGAGCAACAAGGAGCAATTCTCGGTCTGGTCGGGCTCGGTGGCGACTGCGGGCGGCGTCGTC
TTTTACGGCACCCTGGAAGGCTACCTGAAGGCCGTCGACGCGAAAACCGGCAAGGAGCTCTACAAGTTCA
AAACCCCGTCGGGCATCATCGGGAACGTGAACACCTGGGAATTCGAGGGCAAGCAATACGTGGGCGTCCT
CTCGGGCATCGGCGGCTGGGCTGGCATCGGGATCGCGGCCGGCATCGACGACGGGACCTCCGCGTCGTCC
TCCGAGGGGCTGGGCGCGGTGGGCGCCTACCGCAGCCTCTCGAGCTACACCAAGCTGGGAGGCACGCTGA
CCGTGTTCGCGCTCCCGAACGCCGAAAACCTCTATTTTCAGGGACATCATCACCATCACCATCACCACTG
ACAGCT
